Addgene plasmid #215809: pNIC-HIS6-GST-TEV-AVITAG-GG
Purpose: (Empty Backbone) Cloning of target gene with N terminal His6 GST tag and TEV cleavage non cleavable N-terminal avitag
Depositing lab: ASAP Discovery & Frank von Delft. Depositing organization: University of Oxford. Publication: A selection of Golden Gate vectors to simplify recombinant protein production in Escherichia coli. Fairhead M, Koekemoer L, Williams E, von Delft F. bioRxiv 2024.02.13.579886 10.1101/2024.02.13.579886.
Backbone
  Vector backbone: pNIC28a
  Backbone manufacturer: Novagen
  Vector type: Bacterial Expression
Growth in bacteria
  Bacterial resistance: Kanamycin, 50 μg/mL
  Growth temperature: 37°C
  Growth strain: DH5alpha
  Copy number: Low Copy
Gene/Insert
  Gene/Insert name: None
Depositor comments: Please visit https://doi.org/10.1101/2024.02.13.579886 for bioRxiv preprint.
How to cite: pNIC-HIS6-GST-TEV-AVITAG-GG was a gift from ASAP Discovery & Frank von Delft (Addgene plasmid # 215809 ; http://n2t.net/addgene:215809 ; RRID:Addgene_215809)
