[The description below was written by a language model from this plasmid's Addgene catalogue record and pLannotate feature annotations shown in this document.]
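Description:
pNIC-HIS6-GST-TEV-AVITAG-GG is an empty bacterial expression backbone derived from pNIC28a, a pET-style vector, and designed for Golden Gate cloning of a target gene for recombinant protein production in Escherichia coli. It is selected with kanamycin through an aph(3')-Ia (KanR) gene and replicates from a ColE1/pBR322-type origin accompanied by the bom region and the rop gene, consistent with its listing as a low-copy plasmid. An f1 origin is also present, along with non-functional remnants of the pBR322 tetracycline resistance gene that are carried over from the parental backbone.

Expression is driven by a T7 promoter followed by a lac operator and the strong ribosome binding site from T7 gene 10, with a T7 terminator downstream. The plasmid carries its own lacI gene and promoter, so transcription is repressed until induced with IPTG in a host that supplies T7 RNA polymerase. According to the catalogue description, the cloned target receives an N-terminal His6 and GST tag followed by a TEV protease site and then an AviTag. Because the AviTag lies after the cleavage site, TEV digestion removes the His6-GST purification and solubility module but leaves the AviTag on the protein, where it can serve as a substrate for site-specific biotinylation by BirA. The automated feature table annotates the Schistosoma japonicum GST coding sequence but not the N-terminal His6, the TEV site, the AviTag or the Golden Gate cloning sites. It does detect a short His-tag fragment and a fragment matched to a T7 gene 10-derived tag between GST and the terminator, whose role the record does not explain. No insert is present.
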