Features (pLannotate 1.2.2; 19 found; start..end, strand, type, name):
     42..60      +  promoter       T7 promoter: promoter for bacteriophage T7 RNA polymerase
     61..85      +  protein_bind   lac operator: The lac repressor binds to the lac operator to inhibit transcription in E. coli. This inhibition can be relieved by adding lactose or isopropyl-β-D-thiogalactopyranoside (IPTG). lac repressor encoded by lacI
    100..122     +  RBS            RBS: efficient ribosome binding site from bacteriophage T7 gene 10 (Olins and Rangwala, 1989)
    157..810     +  CDS            GST26_SCHJA: Experimental evidence at protein level: Swiss-Prot protein existence level 1. GST isoenzymes appear to play a central role in the parasite detoxification system. Other functions are also suspected including a role in increasing the solubility of haematin in the parasite gut. From Schistosoma japonicum (Blood fluke).
    971..988     +  CDS            9xHis (fragment): 9xHis affinity tag
    998..1047    +  CDS            SET1 (fragment): solubility-enhancement tag derived from T7 phage gene 10B
   1055..1102    +  terminator     T7 terminator: transcription terminator for bacteriophage T7 RNA polymerase
   1139..1567    +  rep_origin     f1 ori (sequence partly withheld): f1 bacteriophage origin of replication; arrow indicates direction of (+) strand synthesis
   1620..1677    +  promoter       AmpR promoter (fragment): bla
   1686..2501    -  CDS            KanR: aminoglycoside phosphotransferase; aph(3')-Ia; confers resistance to kanamycin in bacteria or G418 (Geneticin®) in eukaryotes
   2623..3211    +  rep_origin     ori: high-copy-number ColE1/pMB1/pBR322/pUC origin of replication
   3397..3536    -  misc_feature   bom: basis of mobility region from pBR322
   3638..3829    -  CDS            rop: Rop protein, which maintains plasmids at low copy number; rop
   3846..4226    +  CDS            YPB1_ECOLX: Protein predicted: Swiss-Prot protein existence level 4. From Escherichia coli.
   4298..4589    -  CDS            TcR (fragment): tetracycline efflux protein; tet; confers resistance to tetracycline
   4604..4625    -  protein_bind   CAP binding site: CAP binding activates transcription in the presence of cAMP. E. coli catabolite activator protein
   4638..5720    -  CDS            lacI: lac repressor; lacI; The lac repressor binds to the lac operator to inhibit transcription in E. coli. This inhibition can be relieved by adding lactose or isopropyl-β-D-thiogalactopyranoside (IPTG).
   5721..5798    -  promoter       lacI promoter: lacI
   5806..20      -  CDS            TcR (fragment) (across the origin): tetracycline efflux protein; tet; confers resistance to tetracycline
>Addgene plasmid #215809 | pNIC-HIS6-GST-TEV-AVITAG-GG | addgene full sequence | sequence record 426310 | Addgene NGS Result
TGCGTCCGGCGTAGAGGATCGAGATCTCGATCCCGCGAAATTAATACGACTCACTATAGGGGAATTGTGA
GCGGATAACAATTCCCCTCTAGAAATAATTTTGTTTAACTTTAAGAAGGAGATATACATATGCACCATCA
CCACCATCACTCATCGATGTCTCCCATTTTGGGTTATTGGAAGATAAAGGGGTTAGTACAACCGACCAGA
TTACTGTTAGAGTACCTTGAAGAGAAGTATGAAGAGCATTTATATGAGCGCGACGAAGGCGATAAGTGGC
GCAACAAGAAATTTGAGTTAGGCCTCGAGTTTCCGAACCTTCCTTATTATATCGACGGGGACGTAAAGTT
GACGCAATCTATGGCAATAATTCGGTATATAGCAGACAAGCATAACATGTTGGGTGGCTGCCCCAAAGAG
CGTGCCGAGATCTCCATGTTAGAAGGAGCCGTCCTGGACATTCGCTATGGTGTGTCGCGCATTGCCTACT
CAAAAGATTTCGAGACTTTAAAAGTTGACTTTCTGAGCAAGCTGCCGGAGATGCTTAAGATGTTCGAAGA
TCGGCTGTGTCACAAGACGTACCTCAACGGTGACCACGTTACCCACCCAGACTTTATGCTTTACGATGCG
CTGGACGTTGTGCTTTACATGGACCCGATGTGTCTGGACGCGTTTCCGAAGTTGGTATGTTTCAAGAAGC
GGATTGAGGCTATTCCCCAAATAGACAAATACCTTAAGAGTAGTAAGTACATCGCGTGGCCACTTCAAGG
TTGGCAAGCTACCTTCGGCGGCGGCGACCATCCCCCAAAGTCGGGCGGCGGCAGCGAGAACCTGTACTTC
CAATCCGGATCTCTGAACGATATTTTTGAAGCGCAGAAAATTGAATGGCATGAATCTGGTTCCATGAGAG
ACCGCGGATAATTCGGGTCTCACTCGAGCACCCGTCGACAAGCTTGCGGCCGCACTCGAGCACCACCACC
ACCACCACTGAGATCCGGCTGCTAACAAAGCCCGAAAGGAAGCTGAGTTGGCTGCTGCCACCGCTGAGCA
ATAACTAGCATAACCCCTTGGGGCCTCTAAACGGGTCTTGAGGGGTTTTTTGCTGAAAGGAGGAACTATA
TCCGGATTGGCGAATGGG
[124 nt withheld, positions 1139-1262]
C
[91 nt withheld, positions 1264-1354]
A
[49 nt withheld, positions 1356-1404]
CCTTTGACGTTGGAGTCCACGTTCTTT
[37 nt withheld, positions 1432-1468]
ACCCTATCTCGGTCTATTCTTTTGATTTATAAGGGATTTTGCCGATTTCGGCCTATTGGTTAAAAAATGA
GCTGATTTAACAAAAATTTAACGCGAATTTTAACAAAATATTAACGCTTACAATTTAGGTGGCACTTTTC
GGGGAAATGTGCGCGGAACCCCTATTTGTTTATTTTTCTAAATACATTCAAATATGTATCCGCTCATGAA
TTAATTCTTAGAAAAACTCATCGAGCATCAAATGAAACTGCAATTTATTCATATCAGGATTATCAATACC
ATATTTTTGAAAAAGCCGTTTCTGTAATGAAGGAGAAAACTCACCGAGGCAGTTCCATAGGATGGCAAGA
TCCTGGTATCGGTCTGCGATTCCGACTCGTCCAACATCAATACAACCTATTAATTTCCCCTCGTCAAAAA
TAAGGTTATCAAGTGAGAAATCACCATGAGTGACGACTGAATCCGGTGAGAATGGCAAAAGTTTATGCAT
TTCTTTCCAGACTTGTTCAACAGGCCAGCCATTACGCTCGTCATCAAAATCACTCGCATCAACCAAACCG
TTATTCATTCGTGATTGCGCCTGAGCGAGACGAAATACGCGATCGCTGTTAAAAGGACAATTACAAACAG
GAATCGAATGCAACCGGCGCAGGAACACTGCCAGCGCATCAACAATATTTTCACCTGAATCAGGATATTC
TTCTAATACCTGGAATGCTGTTTTCCCGGGGATCGCAGTGGTGAGTAACCATGCATCATCAGGAGTACGG
ATAAAATGCTTGATGGTCGGAAGAGGCATAAATTCCGTCAGCCAGTTTAGTCTGACCATCTCATCTGTAA
CATCATTGGCAACGCTACCTTTGCCATGTTTCAGAAACAACTCTGGCGCATCGGGCTTCCCATACAATCG
ATAGATTGTCGCACCTGATTGCCCGACATTATCGCGAGCCCATTTATACCCATATAAATCAGCATCCATG
TTGGAATTTAATCGCGGCCTAGAGCAAGACGTTTCCCGTTGAATATGGCTCATAACACCCCTTGTATTAC
TGTTTATGTAAGCAGACAGTTTTATTGTTCATGACCAAAATCCCTTAACGTGAGTTTTCGTTCCACTGAG
CGTCAGACCCCGTAGAAAAGATCAAAGGATCTTCTTGAGATCCTTTTTTTCTGCGCGTAATCTGCTGCTT
GCAAACAAAAAAACCACCGCTACCAGCGGTGGTTTGTTTGCCGGATCAAGAGCTACCAACTCTTTTTCCG
AAGGTAACTGGCTTCAGCAGAGCGCAGATACCAAATACTGTCCTTCTAGTGTAGCCGTAGTTAGGCCACC
ACTTCAAGAACTCTGTAGCACCGCCTACATACCTCGCTCTGCTAATCCTGTTACCAGTGGCTGCTGCCAG
TGGCGATAAGTCGTGTCTTACCGGGTTGGACTCAAGACGATAGTTACCGGATAAGGCGCAGCGGTCGGGC
TGAACGGGGGGTTCGTGCACACAGCCCAGCTTGGAGCGAACGACCTACACCGAACTGAGATACCTACAGC
GTGAGCTATGAGAAAGCGCCACGCTTCCCGAAGGGAGAAAGGCGGACAGGTATCCGGTAAGCGGCAGGGT
CGGAACAGGAGAGCGCACGAGGGAGCTTCCAGGGGGAAACGCCTGGTATCTTTATAGTCCTGTCGGGTTT
CGCCACCTCTGACTTGAGCGTCGATTTTTGTGATGCTCGTCAGGGGGGCGGAGCCTATGGAAAAACGCCA
GCAACGCGGCCTTTTTACGGTTCCTGGCCTTTTGCTGGCCTTTTGCTCACATGTTCTTTCCTGCGTTATC
CCCTGATTCTGTGGATAACCGTATTACCGCCTTTGAGTGAGCTGATACCGCTCGCCGCAGCCGAACGACC
GAGCGCAGCGAGTCAGTGAGCGAGGAAGCGGAAGAGCGCCTGATGCGGTATTTTCTCCTTACGCATCTGT
GCGGTATTTCACACCGCAATGGTGCACTCTCAGTACAATCTGCTCTGATGCCGCATAGTTAAGCCAGTAT
ACACTCCGCTATCGCTACGTGACTGGGTCATGGCTGCGCCCCGACACCCGCCAACACCCGCTGACGCGCC
CTGACGGGCTTGTCTGCTCCCGGCATCCGCTTACAGACAAGCTGTGACCGTCTCCGGGAGCTGCATGTGT
CAGAGGTTTTCACCGTCATCACCGAAACGCGCGAGGCAGCTGCGGTAAAGCTCATCAGCGTGGTCGTGAA
GCGATTCACAGATGTCTGCCTGTTCATCCGCGTCCAGCTCGTTGAGTTTCTCCAGAAGCGTTAATGTCTG
GCTTCTGATAAAGCGGGCCATGTTAAGGGCGGTTTTTTCCTGTTTGGTCACTGATGCCTCCGTGTAAGGG
GGATTTCTGTTCATGGGGGTAATGATACCGATGAAACGAGAGAGGATGCTCACGATACGGGTTACTGATG
ATGAACATGCCCGGTTACTGGAACGTTGTGAGGGTAAACAACTGGCGGTATGGATGCGGCGGGACCAGAG
AAAAATCACTCAGGGTCAATGCCAGCGCTTCGTTAATACAGATGTAGGTGTTCCACAGGGTAGCCAGCAG
CATCCTGCGATGCAGATCCGGAACATAATGGTGCAGGGCGCTGACTTCCGCGTTTCCAGACTTTACGAAA
CACGGAAACCGAAGACCATTCATGTTGTTGCTCAGGTCGCAGACGTTTTGCAGCAGCAGTCGCTTCACGT
TCGCTCGCGTATCGGTGATTCATTCTGCTAACCAGTAAGGCAACCCCGCCAGCCTAGCCGGGTCCTCAAC
GACAGGAGCACGATCATGCGCACCCGTGGGGCCGCCATGCCGGCGATAATGGCCTGCTTCTCGCCGAAAC
GTTTGGTGGCGGGACCAGTGACGAAGGCTTGAGCGAGGGCGTGCAAGATTCCGAATACCGCAAGCGACAG
GCCGATCATCGTCGCGCTCCAGCGAAAGTGGTCCTCGCCGAAAATGACCCAGAGCGCTGCCGGCACCTGT
CCTACGAGTTGCATGATAAAGAAGACAGTCATAAGTGCGGCGACGATAGTCATGCCCCGCGCCCACCGGA
AGGAGCTGACTGGGTTGAAGGCTCTCAAGGGCATCGGTCGAGATCCCGGTGCCTAATGAGTGAGCTAACT
TACATTAATTGCGTTGCGCTCACTGCCCGCTTTCCAGTCGGGAAACCTGTCGTGCCAGCTGCATTAATGA
ATCGGCCAACGCGCGGGGAGAGGCGGTTTGCGTATTGGGCGCCAGGGTGGTTTTTCTTTTCACCAGTGAG
ACGGGCAACAGCTGATTGCCCTTCACCGCCTGGCCCTGAGAGAGTTGCAGCAAGCGGTCCACGCTGGTTT
GCCCCAGCAGGCGAAAATCCTGTTTGATGGTGGTTAACGGCGGGATATAACATGAGCTGTCTTCGGTATC
GTCGTATCCCACTACCGAGATATCCGCACCAACGCGCAGCCCGGACTCGGTAATGGCGCGCATTGCGCCC
AGCGCCATCTGATCGTTGGCAACCAGCATCGCAGTGGGAACGATGCCCTCATTCAGCATTTGCATGGTTT
GTTGAAAACCGGACATGGCACTCCAGTCGCCTTCCCGTTCCGCTATCGGCTGAATTTGATTGCGAGTGAG
ATATTTATGCCAGCCAGCCAGACGCAGACGCGCCGAGACAGAACTTAATGGGCCCGCTAACAGCGCGATT
TGCTGGTGACCCAATGCGACCAGATGCTCCACGCCCAGTCGCGTACCGTCTTCATGGGAGAAAATAATAC
TGTTGATGGGTGTCTGGTCAGAGACATCAAGAAATAACGCCGGAACATTAGTGCAGGCAGCTTCCACAGC
AATGGCATCCTGGTCATCCAGCGGATAGTTAATGATCAGCCCACTGACGCGTTGCGCGAGAAGATTGTGC
ACCGCCGCTTTACAGGCTTCGACGCCGCTTCGTTCTACCATCGACACCACCACGCTGGCACCCAGTTGAT
CGGCGCGAGATTTAATCGCCGCGACAATTTGCGACGGCGCGTGCAGGGCCAGACTGGAGGTGGCAACGCC
AATCAGCAACGACTGTTTGCCCGCCAGTTGTTGTGCCACGCGGTTGGGAATGTAATTCAGCTCCGCCATC
GCCGCTTCCACTTTTTCCCGCGTTTTCGCAGAAACGTGGCTGGCCTGGTTCACCACGCGGGAAACGGTCT
GATAAGAGACACCGGCATACTCTGCGACATCGTATAACGTTACTGGTTTCACATTCACCACCCTGAATTG
ACTCTCTTCCGGGCGCTATCATGCCATACCGCGAAAGGTTTTGCGCCATTCGATGGTGTCCGGGATCTCG
ACGCTCTCCCTTATGCGACTCCTGCATTAGGAAGCAGCCCAGTAGTAGGTTGAGGCCGTTGAGCACCGCC
GCCGCAAGGAATGGTGCATGCAAGGAGATGGCGCCCAACAGTCCCCCGGCCACGGGGCCTGCCACCATAC
CCACGCCGAAACAAGCGCTCATGAGCCCGAAGTGGCGAGCCCGATCTTCCCCATCGGTGATGTCGGCGAT
ATAGGCGCCAGCAACCGCACCTGTGGCGCCGGTGATGCCGGCCACGA
